>Addgene plasmid #60108 | 2NR8 | depositor partial sequence | sequence record 96066 | Insert DNA Sequence
ATGGGTACTAGGAAAAAAGTTCATGCATTTGTCCGTGTCAAACCCACCGATGACTTTGCTCATGAAATGA
TCAGATACGGAGATGACAAAAGAAGCATTGATATTCACTTAAAAAAAGACATTCGGAGAGGAGTTGTCAA
TAACCAACAGACAGACTGGTCGTTTAAGTTGGATGGAGTTCTTCACGATGCCTCCCAGGACTTGGTTTAT
GAGACAGTTGCAAAGGATGTGGTTTCTCAGGCCCTCGATGGCTAT
