>Addgene plasmid #60108 | 2NR8 | addgene partial sequence | sequence record 98392 | Polyhedrin-F 5'-AAATGATAACCATCTCGC-3'
CCTATAAATATTCCGGATTATTCATACCGTCCCACCATCGGGCGCGGATCTCGGTCCGAAAACCATGGGC
AGCAGCCATCATCATCATCATCACAGCAGCGGCCTGGTTCCGCGTGGTAGTATGGGTACTAGGAAAAAAG
TTCATGCATTTGTCCGTGTCAAACCCACCGATGACTTTGCTCATGAAATGATCAGATACGGAGATGACAA
AAGAAGCATTGATATTCACTTAAAAAAAGACATTCGGAGAGGAGTTGTCAATAACCAACAGACAGACTGG
TCGTTTAAGTTGGATGGAGTTCTTCACGATGCCTCCCAGGACTTGGTTTATGAGACAGTTGCAAAGGATG
TGGTTTCTCAGGCCCTCGATGGCTATAATGGCACCATCATGTGTTATGGGCAGACGGGAGCTGGCAAGAC
ATACACCATGATGGGGGCAACTGAGAATTACAAGCACCGGGGGATCCTCCCTCGTGCCCTGCAGCAGGTT
TTTAGGATGATCGAAGAACGCCCCACACATGCCATCACTGTGCGTGTTTCCTACTTGGAAATCTATAATG
AGAGCCTGTTTGATCTCCTGTCCACTCTGCCCTATGTTGGACCCTCAGTCACACCAATGACCATCGTGGA
AAACCCTCAAGGAGTCTTCATTAAGGGCTTGTCAGTTCACCTCACAAGTCAGGAGGAGGATGCATTCAGC
CTCCTTTTTGAGGGTGAGACCAACAGGATTATAGCCTCCCACACTATGAACAAAAACTCTTCCAGATCAC
ACTGCATTTTCACCATCTACTTAGA
