>Addgene plasmid #60108 | 2NR8 | addgene partial sequence | sequence record 98394 | SV40pA-R 5'-GAAATTTGTGATGCTATTGC-3'
GTTAACAACAACAATTGCATTCATTTTATGATTTCAGGTTCAGGGGGAGGTGTGGGAGGTTTTTTAAAGC
AAGTAAAACCTCTACAAATGTGGTATGGCTGATTATGATCCTCTAGTACTTCTCGACAAGCTTCGTCATC
AGACTAGCTTCATCCTGCTGGCAAATCTCAGTGAAGATAGCGTTTCTTCTAACTGGGCAGCTTCTCCATA
GATGTTTGTCACGAGGACCATATTGCAGTTTCCCCCTAACGAGTCCTTCAGAGCGTGGGTGAGCTTGCAC
TGCCGAAAGGGGATGTGGTCCCGCTTCTGGTCCCCAAGGGCAATGATGGCCTGCTCCAGGAATGAGAGCG
ATTTGTTGATGTAGGTGGCTTCCTTCAGGACTTGGCCCTCAGACCCAGACTTCCCCAGCCTCTCTGAGCC
TGCCAGATCCACCAAGTTAATTTTGGAAGTGATGTACTTTTCCTCTGATAAGGTCCGGGAATGGGCCTCT
AAGTAGATGGTGAAAATGCAGTGTGATCTGGAAGAGTTTTTGTTCATAGTGTGGGAGGCTATAATCCTGT
TGGTCTCACCCTCAAAAAGGAGGCTGAATGCATCCTCCTCCTGACTTGTGAGGTGAACTGACAAGCCCTT
AATGAAGACTCCTTGAGGGTTTTCCACGATGGTCATTGGTGTGACTGAGGGTCCAACATAGGGCAGAGTG
GACAGGAGATCAAACAGGCTCTCATTATAGATTTCCAAGTAGGAAACACGCACAGTGATGGCATGTGT
