[The description below was written by a language model from this plasmid's Addgene catalogue record.]
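Description:
2NR8 is a baculovirus expression plasmid built on the pFBOH-LIC backbone and carrying a fragment of human KIF9, a kinesin family member, cloned from the cDNA listed under GenBank BC030657. The construct was made for protein production aimed at structure determination, and its name matches the PDB entry associated with the insert. The record warns that the insert may not be the full open reading frame. The stated insert size of 255 bp would encode only a short segment, so it should be treated as a defined expression fragment rather than full-length KIF9. A mutation field points to comments that are not included here, so any sequence differences from the reference are not specified.

The insert was introduced by ligation independent cloning, which uses annealing of complementary single-stranded overhangs rather than restriction sites and ligase, an approach suited to high-throughput structural genomics pipelines. The encoded protein carries an N-terminal 6xHis tag, allowing purification by immobilised metal affinity chromatography. The record lists T7 as the promoter and T7 and T7 terminator as the sequencing primers. This is unusual for a vector classed as baculovirus expression, where an insect-virus promoter would normally drive expression in insect cells, and the record names no such promoter or any transposition or recombination elements. No feature table is provided, so the detailed backbone architecture cannot be confirmed.

In bacteria the plasmid is maintained as a high-copy replicon under ampicillin selection. The origin of replication is not stated.
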