Addgene plasmid #60108: 2NR8
Purpose: Baculovirus expression for structure determination; may not be full ORF
Depositing lab: Cheryl Arrowsmith. Depositing organization: University of Toronto.
Backbone
  Vector backbone: pFBOH-LIC
  Vector type: Baculovirus Expression
Growth in bacteria
  Bacterial resistance: Ampicillin, 100 μg/mL
  Growth temperature: 37°C
  Growth strain: DH5alpha
  Copy number: High Copy
Gene/Insert
  Gene/Insert name: KIF9:kif9_dml-X01:C200670 (alt names: PDB ID: 2NR8; HPC042-B08:C31837; KIF9)
  Species: H. sapiens (human)
  Insert size (bp): 255
  Mutation: See comments
  GenBank ID: BC030657
  Entrez Gene: KIF9
  Promoter: T7
  Tag / fusion protein: 6xHis (N terminal on insert)
  Cloning method: Ligation Independent Cloning
  Sequencing primers: 5′ T7; 3′ T7 Terminal
Terms and licenses: Academic/Nonprofit Terms; Industry Terms: Not Available to Industry
How to cite: 2NR8 was a gift from Cheryl Arrowsmith (Addgene plasmid # 60108 ; http://n2t.net/addgene:60108 ; RRID:Addgene_60108)
